>Addgene plasmid #33065 | pCMV-Flag-YAP-del 50-59 | addgene partial sequence | sequence record 41468 | CMV-F 5'-CGCAAATGGGCGGTAGGCGTG-3'
CGTTAGTGACCGTCAGAATTGATCTACCATGGACTACAAAGACGATGACGACANNCTTGCGGCCGCGAAT
TCAAGCTTAGCCACCATGGACTACAAAGACGATGACGATAAAGCAAGGCTCGAATCGGTACCTAAGGATC
CCGGGCAGCAGCCGCCGCCTCAACCGGCCCCCCAGGGCCAAGGGCAGCCGCCTTCGCAGCCCCCGCAGGG
GCAGGGCCCGCCGTCCGGACCCGGGCAACCGGCACCCGCGGCGACCCAGGCGGCGCCGCAGGCACCCCCC
GACTCGGAGACCGACCTGGAGGCGCTCTTCAACGCCGTCATGAACCCCAAGACGGCCAACGTGCCCCAGA
CCGTGCCCATGAGGCTCCGGAAGCTGCCCGACTCCTTCTTCAAGCCGCCGGAGCCCAAATCCCACTCCCG
ACAGGCCAGTACTGATGCAGGCACTGCAGGAGCCCTGACTCCACAGCATGTTCGAGCTCATTCCTCTCCA
GCTTCTCTGCAGTTGGGAGCTGTTTCTCCTGGGACACTGACCCCCACTGGAGTAGTCTCTGGCCCAGCAG
CTACACCCACAGCTCAGCATCTTCGACAGTCTTCTTTTGAGATACCTGATGATGTACCTCTGCCAGCAGG
TTGGGAGATGGCAAAGACATCTTCTGGTCAGAGATACTTCTTAAATCACATCGATCAGACAACAACATGG
CAGGACCCCAGGAAGGCCATGCTGTCCCAGATGAACGTCACAGCCCCCACCAGTCCACCAGTGCAGCAGA
ATATGATGAACTCGGCTTCAGGTCCTCTTCCTGATGGATGGGAACAAGCCATGACTCAGGATGGAGAAAT
TTACTATATAAACCATAAGAACAAGACCACCTCTTGGCTAGACCCAAGGCTTGACCCC
