[The description below was written by a language model from this plasmid's Addgene catalogue record.]
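Description:
pCMV-Flag-YAP-del 50-59 is a mammalian expression plasmid built on a pCMV backbone of about 4.5 kb (size without insert). It is propagated in E. coli under ampicillin selection. The record lists the copy number as unknown and does not state the origin of replication or any mammalian selection marker. No feature table is provided, so the regulatory elements cannot be confirmed directly. The backbone name implies that expression is driven by the cytomegalovirus immediate-early promoter, a strong constitutive promoter commonly used for transient transfection of mammalian cells. The polyadenylation signal and other backbone details are not given.

The insert is human YAP (YAP1), the transcriptional co-activator that acts as a downstream effector of the Hippo pathway. It carries an internal deletion of amino acids 50-59 and is fused at its N terminus to a Flag epitope tag. The Flag tag allows the mutant protein to be detected by western blotting or immunofluorescence and to be pulled down by immunoprecipitation, and it distinguishes the mutant from endogenous YAP. The record does not specify which YAP isoform was used.

The plasmid is associated with a structural study of the YAP–TEAD complex, and the deleted residues fall in the N-terminal part of YAP, the region generally understood to mediate TEAD binding. The construct therefore appears to be a deletion mutant for testing how this segment contributes to YAP–TEAD interaction, for example in co-immunoprecipitation or TEAD-dependent reporter assays alongside wild-type Flag-YAP. The catalogue entry does not itself describe the functional consequence of the deletion.
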