Addgene plasmid #33065: pCMV-Flag-YAP-del 50-59
Depositing lab: Kunliang Guan. Depositing organization: University of California, San Diego (UCSD). Publication: Structural insights into the YAP and TEAD complex. Li Z, Zhao B, Wang P, Chen F, Dong Z, Yang H, Guan KL, Xu Y. Genes Dev. 2010 Feb 1;24(3):235-40. 10.1101/gad.1865810 PubMed 20123905.
Backbone
  Vector backbone: pCMV
  Backbone size w/o insert (bp): 4500
  Vector type: Mammalian Expression
Growth in bacteria
  Bacterial resistance: Ampicillin, 100 μg/mL
  Growth temperature: 37°C
  Growth strain: DH5alpha
  Copy number: Unknown
Gene/Insert
  Gene/Insert name: YAP
  Species: H. sapiens (human)
  Mutation: deleted amino acids 50-59
  Entrez Gene: YAP1 (a.k.a. COB1, YAP, YAP-1, YAP2, YAP65, YKI)
  Tag / fusion protein: Flag (N terminal on insert)
Terms and licenses: Academic/Nonprofit Terms; Industry Terms: Not Available to Industry
How to cite: pCMV-Flag-YAP-del 50-59 was a gift from Kunliang Guan (Addgene plasmid # 33065 ; http://n2t.net/addgene:33065 ; RRID:Addgene_33065)
